>Addgene plasmid #39098 | GLOD5 | depositor partial sequence | sequence record 49156 | GLOD5 sequence 463 bps
CATATGCACCATCATCATCATCATTCTTCTGGTGTAGATCTGGGTACCGAGAACCTGTACTTCCAATCCA
TGCGCCTGGATCATATCGTGATGACCGTTAAAAGCATCAAAGACACCACGATGTTCTACTCTAAAATCCT
GGGCATGGAAGTTATGACGTTCAAAGAAGATCGTAAAGCCCTGTGTTTTGGCGACCAGAAATTCAACCTG
CATGAAGTTGGTAAAGAATTTGAACCGAAAGCAGCACACCCGGTCCCGGGCAGTCTGGATATTTGCCTGA
TCACCGAAGTGCCGCTGGAAGAAATGATTCAACACCTGAAAGCATGTGACGTCCCGATCGAAGAAGGTCC
GGTGCCGCGTACGGGTGCTAAAGGTCCGATTATGAGCATTTATTTTCGTGACCCGGACCGTAACCTGATT
GAAGTCTCTAACTACTGACAGTAAAGGTGGATACGGATCCGAA
