>Addgene plasmid #39098 | GLOD5 | addgene partial sequence | sequence record 51869 | T7_term
TTCGGGCTTTGTTAGCAGCCGGATCTCAGTGGTGGTGGTGGTGGTGCTCGAGTGCGGCCGCAAGCTTGTC
GACGGAGCTCGAATTCGGATCCGTATCCACCTTTACTGTCAGTAGTTAGAGACTTCAATCAGGTTACGGT
CCGGGTCACGAAAATAAATGCTCATAATCGGACCTTTAGCACCCGTACGCGGCACCGGACCTTCTTCGAT
CGGGACGTCACATGCTTTCAGGTGTTGAATCATTTCTTCCAGCGGCACTTCGGTGATCAGGCAAATATCC
AGACTGCCCGGGACCGGGTGTGCTGCTTTCGGTTCAAATTCTTTACCAACTTCATGCAGGTTGAATTTCT
GGTCGCCAAAACACAGGGCTTTACGATCTTCTTTGAACGTCATAACTTCCATGCCCAGGATTTTAGAGTA
GAACATCGTGGTGTCTTTGATGCTTTTAACGGTCATCACGATATGATCCAGGCGCATGGATTGGAAGTAC
AGGTTCTCGGTACCCAGATCTACACCAGAAGAATGATGATGATGATGGTGCATATGTATATCTCCTTCTT
AAAGTTAAACAAAATTATTTCTAGAGGGGAATTGTTATCCGCTCACAATTCCCCTATAGTGAGTCGTATT
AATTTCGCGGGATCGAGATCTCGATCCTCTACGCCGGACGCATCGTGGCCGGCATCACCGGCGCCACAGG
TGCGGTTGCTGGCGCCTATATCGCCGACATCACCGATGGGGAAGATCGGGCTCGCCACTTCGGGCTCATG
AGCGCTTGTTTCGGCGTGGGTATGGTGGCAGGCCCCGTGGCCGGGGGACTGTTGGGCGCCATCT
