>Addgene plasmid #39098 | GLOD5 | addgene partial sequence | sequence record 51870 | T7 5'-TAATACGACTCACTATAGGG-3'
TCTGAATAATTTTGTTTAACTTTAAGAAGGAGATATACATATGCACCATCATCATCATCATTCTTCTGGT
GTAGATCTGGGTACCGAGAACCTGTACTTCCAATCCATGCGCCTGGATCATATCGTGATGACCGTTAAAA
GCATCAAAGACACCACGATGTTCTACTCTAAAATCCTGGGCATGGAAGTTATGACGTTCAAAGAAGATCG
TAAAGCCCTGTGTTTTGGCGACCAGAAATTCAACCTGCATGAAGTTGGTAAAGAATTTGAACCGAAAGCA
GCACACCCGGTCCCGGGCAGTCTGGATATTTGCCTGATCACCGAAGTGCCGCTGGAAGAAATGATTCAAC
ACCTGAAAGCATGTGACGTCCCGATCGAAGAAGGTCCGGTGCCGCGTACGGGTGCTAAAGGTCCGATTAT
GAGCATTTATTTTCGTGACCCGGACCGTAACCTGATTGAAGTCTCTAACTACTGACAGTAAAGGTGGATA
CGGATCCGAATTCGAGCTCCGTCGACAAGCTTGCGGCCGCACTCGAGCACCACCACCACCACCACTGAGA
TCCGGCTGCTAACAAAGCCCGAAAGGAAGCTGAGTTGGCTGCTGCCACCGCTGAGCAATAACTAGCATAA
CCCCTTGGGGCCTCTAAACGGGTCTTGAGGGGTTTTTTGCTGAAAGGAGGAACTATATCCGGATTGGCGA
ATGGG
[112 nt withheld, positions 706-817]
