[The description below was written by a language model from this plasmid's Addgene catalogue record.]
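Description:
GLOD5 is a bacterial expression plasmid built on the pNIC28-Bsa4 backbone from the SGC, carrying a human GLOD5 (glyoxalase domain containing 5) coding fragment for recombinant protein production in E. coli. The plasmid is selected with kanamycin and is recorded as low copy. The record does not name the origin of replication or list other backbone features, and no feature table is provided. The insert is about 472 bp and was introduced by ligation-independent cloning. The record notes that it may not represent the full open reading frame, as is usual for structural biology constructs in which domain boundaries are trimmed to improve expression, solubility or crystallisation.

The encoded protein carries an N-terminal His tag followed by a TEV protease site. This arrangement allows capture by immobilised metal affinity chromatography, after which the tag can be cleaved off to leave near-native protein. The promoter is not stated explicitly. However, the listed sequencing primers (T7 forward and T7 terminator) indicate that the insert sits between T7 promoter and terminator sequences, which implies T7 RNA polymerase-driven expression in a suitable host strain. The stated purpose is bacterial expression for structure determination, and the record links the insert to a deposited PDB structure of GLOD5, so this construct or its boundaries were evidently used to produce protein for that work. It would suit laboratories that need purified human GLOD5 domain protein for crystallography, biophysical characterisation or biochemical assays.
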