Addgene plasmid #39098: GLOD5
Purpose: Bacterial expression for structure determination; may not be full ORF
Depositing lab: Nicola Burgess-Brown. Depositing organization: University of Oxford.
Backbone
  Vector backbone: pNIC28-Bsa4
  Backbone manufacturer: SGC
  Vector type: Bacterial Expression
Growth in bacteria
  Bacterial resistance: Kanamycin, 50 μg/mL
  Growth temperature: 37°C
  Growth strain: Mach1
  Copy number: Low Copy
Gene/Insert
  Gene/Insert name: GLOD5 (alt names: glyoxalase domain containing 5; PDB:3ZW5)
  Species: H. sapiens (human)
  Insert size (bp): 472
  GenBank ID: glyoxalase domain containing 5
  Entrez Gene: GLOD5
  Tag / fusion protein: His Tev (N terminal on insert)
  Cloning method: Ligation Independent Cloning
  Sequencing primers: 5′ T7; 3′ T7-term
Terms and licenses: Academic/Nonprofit Terms; Industry Terms: Not Available to Industry
How to cite: GLOD5 was a gift from Nicola Burgess-Brown (Addgene plasmid # 39098 ; http://n2t.net/addgene:39098 ; RRID:Addgene_39098)
